Addgene plasmid #158242: pLKO_AU1.FLAG.VSVg_NGFR
Purpose: Protein Barcode (Pro-Code) for vector/cell tracking. Contains U6 trRNA cassette for sgRNA cloning. Enables phenotypic CRISPR screens at a single cell resolution (using cytometry).
Depositing lab: Brian Brown. Depositing organization: Icahn School of Medicine at Mount Sinai. Publication: Protein Barcodes Enable High-Dimensional Single-Cell CRISPR Screens. Wroblewska A, Dhainaut M, Ben-Zvi B, Rose SA, Park ES, Amir ED, Bektesevic A, Baccarini A, Merad M, Rahman AH, Brown BD. Cell. 2018 Nov 1;175(4):1141-1155.e16. doi: 10.1016/j.cell.2018.09.022. Epub 2018 Oct 18. PubMed 30343902.
Backbone
  Vector backbone: pLKO
  Backbone size w/o insert (bp): 9000
  Vector type: Lentiviral, CRISPR
Growth in bacteria
  Bacterial resistance: Ampicillin, 100 μg/mL
  Growth temperature: 37°C
  Growth strain: NEB Stable
  Copy number: High Copy
Gene/Insert
  Gene/Insert name: Pro-Code Tagged human dNGFR
  Species: H. sapiens (human)
  Insert size (bp): 1000
  Mutation: Truncation of the signaling domain
  Entrez Gene: NGFR (a.k.a. CD271, Gp80-LNGFR, TNFRSF16, p75(NTR), p75NTR)
  Promoter: EF1a
  Tag / fusion protein: AU1.FLAG.VSVg (N terminal on insert)
  Cloning method: Restriction Enzyme; 5′ cloning site Unknown (unknown if destroyed)
  Sequencing primers: 5′ cctttttgagtttggatcttggttcat
Terms and licenses: Academic/Nonprofit Terms; Industry Terms: Not Available to Industry
How to cite: pLKO_AU1.FLAG.VSVg_NGFR was a gift from Brian Brown (Addgene plasmid # 158242 ; http://n2t.net/addgene:158242 ; RRID:Addgene_158242)
