[The description below was written by a language model from this plasmid's Addgene catalogue record and pLannotate feature annotations shown in this document.]
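Description:
pLKO_AU1.FLAG.VSVg_NGFR is a lentiviral CRISPR vector on a pLKO backbone, with a sequenced length of about 8.8 kb. It is one member of the Pro-Code (protein barcode) family used to track vectors and cells. It is propagated in E. coli through a high-copy ColE1/pUC-type origin with ampicillin resistance (AmpR), and an f1 origin is also annotated. The viral portion follows a third-generation layout. An RSV promoter drives a truncated HIV-1 5' LTR, followed by the Ψ packaging signal with a partial gag sequence, the RRE for Rev-dependent export, and a cPPT/CTS. A second truncated LTR sits downstream, flanked by a nef fragment, and is followed by an SV40 polyadenylation signal and SV40 origin. No mammalian drug-selection marker is annotated.

Two expression units sit between the LTRs. A human U6 Pol III promoter precedes an S. pyogenes Cas9 guide RNA scaffold, forming a cassette into which a chosen sgRNA can be cloned. Cas9 itself is not encoded and must be supplied separately. Downstream, an EF-1α promoter drives a human NGFR lacking its signaling domain (dNGFR), which serves as an inert surface scaffold. Per the catalogue entry, it carries an N-terminal combination of three linear epitopes (AU1, FLAG and VSVg), although the feature table does not annotate these tags individually. A WPRE follows to enhance transcript expression.

This epitope combination acts as the barcode. Pairing each sgRNA with a distinct Pro-Code lets antibody staining and cytometry identify which guide a cell received. This enables pooled phenotypic CRISPR screens read out at single-cell resolution at the protein level.
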