Features (pLannotate 1.2.2; 29 found; start..end, strand, type, name):
     50..290     +  promoter       U6 promoter: RNA polymerase III promoter for human U6 snRNA
    317..392     +  misc_RNA       gRNA scaffold: guide RNA scaffold for the Streptococcus pyogenes CRISPR/Cas9 system
    440..557     +  misc_feature   cPPT/CTS: central polypurine tract and central termination sequence of HIV-1
    624..690     +  CDS            small t antigen (fragment): SV40 (simian virus 40) small t antigen
    697..1875    +  promoter       EF-1α promoter: strong constitutive promoter for human elongation factor EF-1α
   1892..1917    +  misc_feature   MCS (fragment): multiple cloning site
   1930..2868    +  CDS            NGFR (fragment): TNR16_HUMAN - Also known as TNFRSF16. Experimental evidence at protein level: Swiss-Prot protein existence level 1. Low affinity receptor which can bind to NGF, BDNF, NTF3, and NTF4. Forms a heterodimeric receptor with SORCS2 that binds the precursor forms of NGF, BDNF and NTF3 with high affinity, and has much lower affinity for mature NGF and BDNF (PubMed:24908487). Plays an important role in differentiation and survival of specific neuronal populations during development (By similarity). Can mediate cell survival as well as cell death of neural cells. Plays a role in the inactivation of RHOA
   2899..3487    +  misc_feature   WPRE: woodchuck hepatitis virus posttranscriptional regulatory element
   3492..3629    +  CDS            nef (fragment): NEF_HV1LA - Experimental evidence at protein level: Swiss-Prot protein existence level 1. Extracellular Nef protein targets CD4(+) T-lymphocytes for apoptosis by interacting with CXCR4 surface receptors. From Human immunodeficiency virus type 1 group M subtype B (isolate Lai) (HIV-1).
   3615..3795    +  LTR            5' LTR (truncated): truncated 5' long terminal repeat (LTR) from HIV-1
   3867..3988    +  polyA_signal   SV40 poly(A) signal: SV40 polyadenylation signal
   4028..4163    +  rep_origin     SV40 ori: SV40 origin of replication
   4184..4202    -  promoter       T7 promoter: promoter for bacteriophage T7 RNA polymerase
   4210..4365    +  CDS            lacZα (fragment): LacZα fragment of β-galactosidase; lacZ fragment
   4370..4798    +  rep_origin     f1 ori (sequence partly withheld): f1 bacteriophage origin of replication; arrow indicates direction of (+) strand synthesis
   4851..4955    +  promoter       AmpR promoter: bla
   4956..5816    +  CDS            AmpR: β-lactamase; bla; confers resistance to ampicillin, carbenicillin, and related antibiotics
   5987..6575    +  rep_origin     ori: high-copy-number ColE1/pMB1/pBR322/pUC origin of replication
   6758..6850    +  CDS            lacI (fragment): lac repressor; lacI; The lac repressor binds to the lac operator to inhibit transcription in E. coli. This inhibition can be relieved by adding lactose or isopropyl-β-D-thiogalactopyranoside (IPTG).
   6863..6884    +  protein_bind   CAP binding site: CAP binding activates transcription in the presence of cAMP. E. coli catabolite activator protein
   6899..6929    +  promoter       lac promoter: promoter for the E. coli lac operon
   6937..6953    +  protein_bind   lac operator: The lac repressor binds to the lac operator to inhibit transcription in E. coli. This inhibition can be relieved by adding lactose or isopropyl-β-D-thiogalactopyranoside (IPTG). lac repressor encoded by lacI
   6998..7016    +  promoter       T3 promoter: promoter for bacteriophage T3 RNA polymerase
   7044..7270    +  promoter       RSV promoter: Rous sarcoma virus enhancer/promoter
   7271..7451    +  LTR            5' LTR (truncated): truncated 5' long terminal repeat (LTR) from HIV-1
   7498..7623    +  misc_feature   HIV-1 Ψ: packaging signal of human immunodeficiency virus type 1
   7607..7970    +  CDS            HIV-1 gag (fragment): gag protein from human immunodeficiency virus 1; gag
   8116..8349    +  misc_feature   RRE: The Rev response element (RRE) of HIV-1 allows for Rev-dependent mRNA export from the nucleus to the cytoplasm.
   8726..8826    +  CDS            Rev (fragment): human immunodeficiency virus 1 (HIV-1) Rev protein; rev; enhances nuclear export of unspliced and incompletely spliced viral mRNAs
>Addgene plasmid #158242 | pLKO_AU1.FLAG.VSVg_NGFR | addgene full sequence | sequence record 327703 | Addgene NGS Result
TCGACGGTATCGATCACGAGACTAGTATCGAGCGGCCGCCCCCTTCACCGAGGGCCTATTTCCCATGATT
CCTTCATATTTGCATATACGATACAAGGCTGTTAGAGAGATAATTGGAATTAATTTGACTGTAAACACAA
AGATATTAGTACAAAATACGTGACGTAGAAAGTAATAATTTCTTGGGTAGTTTGCAGTTTTAAAATTATG
TTTTAAAATGGACTATCATATGCTTACCGTAACTTGAAAGTATTTCGATTTCTTGGCTTTATATATCTTG
TGGAAAGGACGAAACACCGGGTCTTCGAGAAGACCTGTTTTAGAGCTAGAAATAGCAAGTTAAAATAAGG
CTAGTCCGTTATCAACTTGAAAAAGTGGCACCGAGTCGGTGCTTTTTTTAATTCTCGACCTCGAGACAAA
TGGCAGTATTCATCCACAATTTTAAAAGAAAAGGGGGGATTGGGGGGTACAGTGCAGGGGAAAGAATAGT
AGACATAATAGCAACAGACATACAAACTAAAGAATTACAAAAACAAATTACAAAAATTCAAAATTTTCGG
GTTTATTACAGGGACAGCAGAGATCCACTTTGGCCGCGGCTCGAGGCGATAAGCTTTGCAAAGATGGATA
AAGTTTTAAACAGAGAGGAATCTTTGCAGCTAATGGACCTTCTAGGTCTTGAAAGGAGTGGGAATTGGCT
CCGGTGCCCGTCAGTGGGCAGAGCGCACATCGCCCACAGTCCCCGAGAAGTTGGGGGGAGGGGTCGGCAA
TTGAACCGGTGCCTAGAGAAGGTGGCGCGGGGTAAACTGGGAAAGTGATGTCGTGTACTGGCTCCGCCTT
TTTCCCGAGGGTGGGGGAGAACCGTATATAAGTGCAGTAGTCGCCGTGAACGTTCTTTTTCGCAACGGGT
TTGCCGCCAGAACACAGGTAAGTGCCGTGTGTGGTTCCCGCGGGCCTGGCCTCTTTACGGGTTATGGCCC
TTGCGTGCCTTGAATTACTTCCACCTGGCTGCAGTACGTGATTCTTGATCCCGAGCTTCGGGTTGGAAGT
GGGTGGGAGAGTTCGAGGCCTTGCGCTTAAGGAGCCCCTTCGCCTCGTGCTTGAGTTGAGGCCTGGCCTG
GGCGCTGGGGCCGCCGCGTGCGAATCTGGTGGCACCTTCGCGCCTGTCTCGCTGCTTTCGATAAGTCTCT
AGCCATTTAAAATTTTTGATGACCTGCTGCGACGCTTTTTTTCTGGCAAGATAGTCTTGTAAATGCGGGC
CAAGATCTGCACACTGGTATTTCGGTTTTTGGGGCCGCGGGCGGCGACGGGGCCCGTGCGTCCCAGCGCA
CATGTTCGGCGAGGCGGGGCCTGCGAGCGCGGCCACCGAGAATCGGACGGGGGTAGTCTCAAGCTGGCCG
GCCTGCTCTGGTGCCTGGCCTCGCGCCGCCGTGTATCGCCCCGCCCTGGGCGGCAAGGCTGGCCCGGTCG
GCACCAGTTGCGTGAGCGGAAAGATGGCCGCTTCCCGGCCCTGCTGCAGGGAGCTCAAAATGGAGGACGC
GGCGCTCGGGAGAGCGGGCGGGTGAGTCACCCACACAAAGGAAAAGGGCCTTTCCGTCCTCAGCCGTCGC
TTCATGTGACTCCACGGAGTACCGGGCGCCGTCCAGGCACCTCGATTAGTTCTCGAGCTTTTGGAGTACG
TCGTCTTTAGGTTGGGGGGAGGGGTTTTATGCGATGGAGTTTCCCCACACTGAGTGGGTGGAGACTGAAG
TTAGGCCAGCTTGGCACTTGATGTAATTCTCCTTGGAATTTGCCCTTTTTGAGTTTGGATCTTGGTTCAT
TCTCAAGCCTCAGACAGTGGTTCAAAGTTTTTTTCTTCCATTTCAGGTGTCGTGAGGAATTCTGCAGTCG
ATCGACGGTACCGCGGGCCCGGGATCCACGGTCGCCACCATGGGGGCAGGTGCCACCGGCCGCGCCATGG
ACGGGCCGCGCCTGCTGCTGTTGCTGCTTCTGGGGGTGTCCCTTGGAGGTGCCAAGGAGGCATGCGACAC
CTATCGGTACATTGGAGGAGGCGGGGGAGGGGACTACAAAGACGATGACGACAAGGGAGGAGGCGGGGGA
GGGTATACAGATATCGAAATGAATAGACTCGGAAAGCCCACAGGCCTGTACACACACAGCGGTGAGTGCT
GCAAAGCCTGCAACCTGGGCGAGGGTGTGGCCCAGCCTTGTGGAGCCAACCAGACCGTGTGTGAGCCCTG
CCTGGACAGCGTGACGTTCTCCGACGTGGTGAGCGCGACCGAGCCGTGCAAGCCGTGCACCGAGTGCGTG
GGGCTCCAGAGCATGTCGGCGCCGTGCGTGGAGGCCGACGACGCCGTGTGCCGCTGCGCCTACGGCTACT
ACCAGGATGAGACGACTGGGCGCTGCGAGGCGTGCCGCGTGTGCGAGGCGGGCTCGGGCCTCGTGTTCTC
CTGCCAGGACAAGCAGAACACCGTGTGCGAGGAGTGCCCCGACGGCACGTATTCCGACGAGGCCAACCAC
GTGGACCCGTGCCTGCCCTGCACCGTGTGCGAGGACACCGAGCGCCAGCTCCGCGAGTGCACACGCTGGG
CCGACGCCGAGTGCGAGGAGATCCCTGGCCGTTGGATTACACGGTCCACACCCCCAGAGGGCTCGGACAG
CACAGCCCCCAGCACCCAGGAGCCTGAGGCACCTCCAGAACAAGACCTCATAGCCAGCACGGTGGCAGGT
GTGGTGACCACAGTGATGGGCAGCTCCCAGCCCGTGGTGACCCGAGGCACCACCGACAACCTCATCCCTG
TCTATTGCTCCATCCTGGCTGCTGTGGTTGTGGGCCTTGTGGCCTACATAGCCTTCAAGAGGTGGAACAG
GGGTATCCTCTAGAGCGGCCGCGTCGACAATCAACCTCTGGATTACAAAATTTGTGAAAGATTGACTGGT
ATTCTTAACTATGTTGCTCCTTTTACGCTATGTGGATACGCTGCTTTAATGCCTTTGTATCATGCTATTG
CTTCCCGTATGGCTTTCATTTTCTCCTCCTTGTATAAATCCTGGTTGCTGTCTCTTTATGAGGAGTTGTG
GCCCGTTGTCAGGCAACGTGGCGTGGTGTGCACTGTGTTTGCTGACGCAACCCCCACTGGTTGGGGCATT
GCCACCACCTGTCAGCTCCTTTCCGGGACTTTCGCTTTCCCCCTCCCTATTGCCACGGCGGAACTCATCG
CCGCCTGCCTTGCCCGCTGCTGGACAGGGGCTCGGCTGTTGGGCACTGACAATTCCGTGGTGTTGTCGGG
GAAGCTGACGTCCTTTCCATGGCTGCTCGCCTGTGTTGCCACCTGGATTCTGCGCGGGACGTCCTTCTGC
TACGTCCCTTCGGCCCTCAATCCAGCGGACCTTCCTTCCCGCGGCCTGCTGCCGGCTCTGCGGCCTCTTC
CGCATCTTCGCCTTCGCCCTCAGACGAGTCGGATCTCCCTTTGGGCCGCCTCCCCGCCTGGGTACCTTTA
AGACCAATGACTTACAAGGCAGCTGTAGATCTTAGCCACTTTTTAAAAGAAAAGGGGGGACTGGAAGGGC
TAATTCACTCCCAACGAAGATAAGATCTGCTTTTTGCTTGTACTGGGTCTCTCTGGTTAGACCAGATCTG
AGCCTGGGAGCTCTCTGGCTAACTAGGGAACCCACTGCTTAAGCCTCAATAAAGCTTGCCTTGAGTGCTT
CAAGTAGTGTGTGCCCGTCTGTTGTGTGACTCTGGTAACTAGAGATCCCTCAGACCCTTTTAGTCAGTGT
GGAAAATCTCTAGCAGTAGTAGTTCATGTCATCTTATTATTCAGTATTTATAACTTGCAAAGAAATGAAT
ATCAGAGAGTGAGAGGAACTTGTTTATTGCAGCTTATAATGGTTACAAATAAAGCAATAGCATCACAAAT
TTCACAAATAAAGCATTTTTTTCACTGCATTCTAGTTGTGGTTTGTCCAAACTCATCAATGTATCTTATC
ATGTCTGGCTCTAGCTATCCCGCCCCTAACTCCGCCCATCCCGCCCCTAACTCCGCCCAGTTCCGCCCAT
TCTCCGCCCCATGGCTGACTAATTTTTTTTATTTATGCAGAGGCCGAGGCCGCCTCGGCCTCTGAGCTAT
TCCAGAAGTAGTGAGGAGGCTTTTTTGGAGGCCTAGGGACGTACCCAATTCGCCCTATAGTGAGTCGTAT
TACGCGCGCTCACTGGCCGTCGTTTTACAACGTCGTGACTGGGAAAACCCTGGCGTTACCCAACTTAATC
GCCTTGCAGCACATCCCCCTTTCGCCAGCTGGCGTAATAGCGAAGAGGCCCGCACCGATCGCCCTTCCCA
ACAGTTGCGCAGCCTGAATGGCGAATGGG
[124 nt withheld, positions 4370-4493]
C
[91 nt withheld, positions 4495-4585]
A
[49 nt withheld, positions 4587-4635]
CCTTTGACGTTGGAGTCCACGTTCTTT
[37 nt withheld, positions 4663-4699]
ACCCTATCTCGGTCTATTCTTTTGATTTATAAGGGATTTTGCCGATTTCGGCCTATTGGTTAAAAAATGA
GCTGATTTAACAAAAATTTAACGCGAATTTTAACAAAATATTAACGCTTACAATTTAGGTGGCACTTTTC
GGGGAAATGTGCGCGGAACCCCTATTTGTTTATTTTTCTAAATACATTCAAATATGTATCCGCTCATGAG
ACAATAACCCTGATAAATGCTTCAATAATATTGAAAAAGGAAGAGTATGAGTATTCAACATTTCCGTGTC
GCCCTTATTCCCTTTTTTGCGGCATTTTGCCTTCCTGTTTTTGCTCACCCAGAAACGCTGGTGAAAGTAA
AAGATGCTGAAGATCAGTTGGGTGCACGAGTGGGTTACATCGAACTGGATCTCAACAGCGGTAAGATCCT
TGAGAGTTTTCGCCCCGAAGAACGTTTTCCAATGATGAGCACTTTTAAAGTTCTGCTATGTGGCGCGGTA
TTATCCCGTATTGACGCCGGGCAAGAGCAACTCGGTCGCCGCATACACTATTCTCAGAATGACTTGGTTG
AGTACTCACCAGTCACAGAAAAGCATCTTACGGATGGCATGACAGTAAGAGAATTATGCAGTGCTGCCAT
AACCATGAGTGATAACACTGCGGCCAACTTACTTCTGACAACGATCGGAGGACCGAAGGAGCTAACCGCT
TTTTTGCACAACATGGGGGATCATGTAACTCGCCTTGATCGTTGGGAACCGGAGCTGAATGAAGCCATAC
CAAACGACGAGCGTGACACCACGATGCCTGTAGCAATGGCAACAACGTTGCGCAAACTATTAACTGGCGA
ACTACTTACTCTAGCTTCCCGGCAACAATTAATAGACTGGATGGAGGCGGATAAAGTTGCAGGACCACTT
CTGCGCTCGGCCCTTCCGGCTGGCTGGTTTATTGCTGATAAATCTGGAGCCGGTGAGCGTGGGTCTCGCG
GTATCATTGCAGCACTGGGGCCAGATGGTAAGCCCTCCCGTATCGTAGTTATCTACACGACGGGGAGTCA
GGCAACTATGGATGAACGAAATAGACAGATCGCTGAGATAGGTGCCTCACTGATTAAGCATTGGTAACTG
TCAGACCAAGTTTACTCATATATACTTTAGATTGATTTAAAACTTCATTTTTAATTTAAAAGGATCTAGG
TGAAGATCCTTTTTGATAATCTCATGACCAAAATCCCTTAACGTGAGTTTTCGTTCCACTGAGCGTCAGA
CCCCGTAGAAAAGATCAAAGGATCTTCTTGAGATCCTTTTTTTCTGCGCGTAATCTGCTGCTTGCAAACA
AAAAAACCACCGCTACCAGCGGTGGTTTGTTTGCCGGATCAAGAGCTACCAACTCTTTTTCCGAAGGTAA
CTGGCTTCAGCAGAGCGCAGATACCAAATACTGTTCTTCTAGTGTAGCCGTAGTTAGGCCACCACTTCAA
GAACTCTGTAGCACCGCCTACATACCTCGCTCTGCTAATCCTGTTACCAGTGGCTGCTGCCAGTGGCGAT
AAGTCGTGTCTTACCGGGTTGGACTCAAGACGATAGTTACCGGATAAGGCGCAGCGGTCGGGCTGAACGG
GGGGTTCGTGCACACAGCCCAGCTTGGAGCGAACGACCTACACCGAACTGAGATACCTACAGCGTGAGCT
ATGAGAAAGCGCCACGCTTCCCGAAGGGAGAAAGGCGGACAGGTATCCGGTAAGCGGCAGGGTCGGAACA
GGAGAGCGCACGAGGGAGCTTCCAGGGGGAAACGCCTGGTATCTTTATAGTCCTGTCGGGTTTCGCCACC
TCTGACTTGAGCGTCGATTTTTGTGATGCTCGTCAGGGGGGCGGAGCCTATGGAAAAACGCCAGCAACGC
GGCCTTTTTACGGTTCCTGGCCTTTTGCTGGCCTTTTGCTCACATGTTCTTTCCTGCGTTATCCCCTGAT
TCTGTGGATAACCGTATTACCGCCTTTGAGTGAGCTGATACCGCTCGCCGCAGCCGAACGACCGAGCGCA
GCGAGTCAGTGAGCGAGGAAGCGGAAGAGCGCCCAATACGCAAACCGCCTCTCCCCGCGCGTTGGCCGAT
TCATTAATGCAGCTGGCACGACAGGTTTCCCGACTGGAAAGCGGGCAGTGAGCGCAACGCAATTAATGTG
AGTTAGCTCACTCATTAGGCACCCCAGGCTTTACACTTTATGCTTCCGGCTCGTATGTTGTGTGGAATTG
TGAGCGGATAACAATTTCACACAGGAAACAGCTATGACCATGATTACGCCAAGCGCGCAATTAACCCTCA
CTAAAGGGAACAAAAGCTGGAGCTGCAAGCTTAATGTAGTCTTATGCAATACTCTTGTAGTCTTGCAACA
TGGTAACGATGAGTTAGCAACATGCCTTACAAGGAGAGAAAAAGCACCGTGCATGGCGATTGGTGGAAGT
AAGGTGGTACGATCGTGCCTTATTAGGAAGGCAACAGACGGGTCTGACATGGATTGGACGAACCACTGAA
TTGCCGCATTGCAGAGATATTGTATTTAAGTGCCTAGCTCGATACATAAACGGGTCTCTCTGGTTAGACC
AGATCTGAGCCTGGGAGCTCTCTGGCTAACTAGGGAACCCACTGCTTAAGCCTCAATAAAGCTTGCCTTG
AGTGCTTCAAGTAGTGTGTGCCCGTCTGTTGTGTGACTCTGGTAACTAGAGATCCCTCAGACCCTTTTAG
TCAGTGTGGAAAATCTCTAGCAGTGGCGCCCGAACAGGGACTTGAAAGCGAAAGGGAAACCAGAGGAGCT
CTCTCGACGCAGGACTCGGCTTGCTGAAGCGCGCACGGCAAGAGGCGAGGGGCGGCGACTGGTGAGTACG
CCAAAAATTTTGACTAGCGGAGGCTAGAAGGAGAGAGATGGGTGCGAGAGCGTCAGTATTAAGCGGGGGA
GAATTAGATCGCGATGGGAAAAAATTCGGTTAAGGCCAGGGGGAAAGAAAAAATATAAATTAAAACATAT
AGTATGGGCAAGCAGGGAGCTAGAACGATTCGCAGTTAATCCTGGCCTGTTAGAAACATCAGAAGGCTGT
AGACAAATACTGGGACAGCTACAACCATCCCTTCAGACAGGATCAGAAGAACTTAGATCATTATATAATA
CAGTAGCAACCCTCTATTGTGTGCATCAAAGGATAGAGATAAAAGACACCAAGGAAGCTTTAGACAAGAT
AGAGGAAGAGCAAAACAAAAGTAAGACCACCGCACAGCAAGCGGCCGCTGATCTTCAGACCTGGAGGAGG
AGATATGAGGGACAATTGGAGAAGTGAATTATATAAATATAAAGTAGTAAAAATTGAACCATTAGGAGTA
GCACCCACCAAGGCAAAGAGAAGAGTGGTGCAGAGAGAAAAAAGAGCAGTGGGAATAGGAGCTTTGTTCC
TTGGGTTCTTGGGAGCAGCAGGAAGCACTATGGGCGCAGCGTCAATGACGCTGACGGTACAGGCCAGACA
ATTATTGTCTGGTATAGTGCAGCAGCAGAACAATTTGCTGAGGGCTATTGAGGCGCAACAGCATCTGTTG
CAACTCACAGTCTGGGGCATCAAGCAGCTCCAGGCAAGAATCCTGGCTGTGGAAAGATACCTAAAGGATC
AACAGCTCCTGGGGATTTGGGGTTGCTCTGGAAAACTCATTTGCACCACTGCTGTGCCTTGGAATGCTAG
TTGGAGTAATAAATCTCTGGAACAGATTTGGAATCACACGACCTGGATGGAGTGGGACAGAGAAATTAAC
AATTACACAAGCTTAATACACTCCTTAATTGAAGAATCGCAAAACCAGCAAGAAAAGAATGAACAAGAAT
TATTGGAATTAGATAAATGGGCAAGTTTGTGGAATTGGTTTAACATAACAAATTGGCTGTGGTATATAAA
ATTATTCATAATGATAGTAGGAGGCTTGGTAGGTTTAAGAATAGTTTTTGCTGTACTTTCTATAGTGAAT
AGAGTTAGGCAGGGATATTCACCATTATCGTTTCAGACCCACCTCCCAACCCCGAGGGGACCCGACAGGC
CCGAAGGAATAGAAGAAGAAGGTGGAGAGAGAGACAGAGACAGATCCATTCGATTAGTGAACGGATC
