>Addgene plasmid #158242 | pLKO_AU1.FLAG.VSVg_NGFR | depositor partial sequence | sequence record 305353 | Tagged NGFR
ATGGGGGCAGGTGCCACCGGCCGCGCCATGGACGGGCCGCGCCTGCTGCTGTTGCTGCTTCTGGGGGTGT
CCCTTGGAGGTGCCAAGGAGGCATGCGACACCTATCGGTACATTGGAGGAGGCGGGGGAGGGGACTACAA
AGACGATGACGACAAGGGAGGAGGCGGGGGAGGGTATACAGATATCGAAATGAATAGACTCGGAAAGCCC
ACAGGCCTGTACACACACAGCGGTGAGTGCTGCAAAGCCTGCAACCTGGGCGAGGGTGTGGCCCAGCCTT
GTGGAGCCAACCAGACCGTGTGTGAGCCCTGCCTGGACAGCGTGACGTTCTCCGACGTGGTGAGCGCGAC
CGAGCCGTGCAAGCCGTGCACCGAGTGCGTGGGGCTCCAGAGCATGTCGGCGCCGTGCGTGGAGGCCGAC
GACGCCGTGTGCCGCTGCGCCTACGGCTACTACCAGGATGAGACGACTGGGCGCTGCGAGGCGTGCCGCG
TGTGCGAGGCGGGCTCGGGCCTCGTGTTCTCCTGCCAGGACAAGCAGAACACCGTGTGCGAGGAGTGCCC
CGACGGCACGTATTCCGACGAGGCCAACCACGTGGACCCGTGCCTGCCCTGCACCGTGTGCGAGGACACC
GAGCGCCAGCTCCGCGAGTGCACACGCTGGGCCGACGCCGAGTGCGAGGAGATCCCTGGCCGTTGGATTA
CACGGTCCACACCCCCAGAGGGCTCGGACAGCACAGCCCCCAGCACCCAGGAGCCTGAGGCACCTCCAGA
ACAAGACCTCATAGCCAGCACGGTGGCAGGTGTGGTGACCACAGTGATGGGCAGCTCCCAGCCCGTGGTG
ACCCGAGGCACCACCGACAACCTCATCCCTGTCTATTGCTCCATCCTGGCTGCTGTGGTTGTGGGCCTTG
TGGCCTACATAGCCTTCAAGAGGTGGAACAGGGGTATCCTCTAG
